>Addgene plasmid #21602 | pIE2-DBD | depositor full sequence | sequence record 9922 | Author sequence
CATGATGATAAACAATGTATGGTGCTAATGTTGCTTCAACAACAATTCTGTTGAACTGTGTTTTCATGTT
TGCCAACAAGCACCTTTATACTCGGTGGCCTCCCCACCACCAACTTTTTTGCACTGCAAAAAAACACGCT
TTTGCACGCGGGCCCATACATAGTACAAACTCTACGTTTCGTAGACTATTTTACATAAATAGTCTACACC
GTTGTATACGCTCCAAATACACTACCACACATTGAACCTTTTTGCAGTGCAAAAAAGTACGTGTCGGCAG
TCACGTAGGCCGGCCTTATCGGGTCGCGTCCTGTCACGTACGAATCACATTATCGGACCGGACGAGTGTT
GTCTTATCGTGACAGGACGCCAGCTTCCTGTGTTGCTAACCGCAGCCGGACGCAACTCCTTATCGGAACA
GGACGCGCCTCCATATCAGCCGCGCGTTATCTCATGCGCGTGACCGGACACGAGGCGCCCGTCCCGCTTA
TCGCGCCTATAAATACAGCCCGCAACGATCTGGTAAACACAGTTGAACAGCATCTGTTCGAATTTAAAGC
TTGGTACCGAGATCGAGGCCTGTCTAGAGAAGCTCCGCCACCATGGATCTCCACCGCGGTGGAGGCCGCA
TCTTTTACCCATACGATGTTCCTGACTATGCGGGCTATCCCTATGACGTCCCGGACTATGCAGGATCCTA
TCCATATGACGTTCCAGATTACGCTGCTCATGGCGGACACCGGTATACTAGTATGAAGCTACTGTCTTCT
ATCGAACAAGCATGCGATATTTGCCGACTTAAAAAGCTCAAGTGCTCCAAAGAAAAACCGAAGTGCGCCA
AGTGTCTGAAGAACAACTGGGAGTGTCGCTACTCTCCCAAAACCAAAAGGTCTCCGCTGACTAGGGCACA
TCTGACAGAAGTGGAATCAAGGCTAGAAAGACTGGAACAGCTATTTCTACTGATTTTTCCTCGAGAAGAC
CTTGACATGATTTTGAAAATGGATTCTTTACAGGATATAAAAGCATTGTTAACAGGATTATTTGTACAAG
ATAATGTGAATAAAGATGCCGTCACAGATAGATTGGCTTCAGTGGAGACTGATATGCCTCTAACATTGAG
ACAGCATAGAATAAGTGCGACATCATCATCGGAAGAGAGTAGTAACAAAGGTCAAAGACAGTTGACTGTA
TCGACAAGTTTGTACAAAAAAGCTGAACGAGAAACGTAAAATGATATAAATATCAATATATTAAATTAGA
TTTTGCATAAAAAACAGACTACATAATACTGTAAAACACAACATATCCAGTCACTATGGCGGCCGCATTA
GGCACCCCAGGCTTTACACTTTATGCTTCCGGCTCGTATAATGTGTGGATTTTGAGTTAGGATCCGTCGA
GATTTTCAGGAGCTAAGGAAGCTAAAATGGAGAAAAAAATCACTGGATATACCACCGTTGATATATCCCA
ATGGCATCGTAAAGAACATTTTGAGGCATTTCAGTCAGTTGCTCAATGTACCTATAACCAGACCGTTCAG
CTGGATATTACGGCCTTTTTAAAGACCGTAAAGAAAAATAAGCACAAGTTTTATCCGGCCTTTATTCACA
TTCTTGCCCGCCTGATGAATGCTCATCCGGAATTCCGTATGGCAATGAAAGACGGTGAGCTGGTGATATG
GGATAGTGTTCACCCTTGTTACACCGTTTTCCATGAGCAAACTGAAACGTTTTCATCGCTCTGGAGTGAA
TACCACGACGATTTCCGGCAGTTTCTACACATATATTCGCAAGATGTGGCGTGTTACGGTGAAAACCTGG
CCTATTTCCCTAAAGGGTTTATTGAGAATATGTTTTTCGTCTCAGCCAATCCCTGGGTGAGTTTCACCAG
TTTTGATTTAAACGTGGCCAATATGGACAACTTCTTCGCCCCCGTTTTCACCATGGGCAAATATTATACG
CAAGGCGACAAGGTGCTGATGCCGCTGGCGATTCAGGTTCATCATGCCGTTTGTGATGGCTTCCATGTCG
GCAGAATGCTTAATGAATTACAACAGTACTGCGATGAGTGGCAGGCGGGGCGTAATCTAGAGGATCCGGC
TTACTAAAAGCCAGATAACAGTATGCGTATTTGCGCGCTGATTTTTGCGGTATAAGAATATATACTGATA
TGTATACCCGAAGTATGTCAAAAAGAGGTATGCTATGAAGCAGCGTATTACAGTGACAGTTGACAGCGAC
AGCTATCAGTTGCTCAAGGCATATATGATGTCAATATCTCCGGTCTGGTAAGCACAACCATGCAGAATGA
AGCCCGTCGTCTGCGTGCCGAACGCTGGAAAGCGGAAAATCAGGAAGGGATGGCTGAGGTCGCCCGGTTT
ATTGAAATGAACGGCTCTTTTGCTGACGAGAACAGGGGCTGGTGAAATGCAGTTTAAGGTTTACACCTAT
AAAAGAGAGAGCCGTTATCGTCTGTTTGTGGATGTACAGAGTGATATTATTGACACGCCCGGGCGACGGA
TGGTGATCCCCCTGGCCAGTGCACGTCTGCTGTCAGATAAAGTCCCCCGTGAACTTTACCCGGTGGTGCA
TATCGGGGATGAAAGCTGGCGCATGATGACCACCGATATGGCCAGTGTGCCGGTCTCCGTTATCGGGGAA
GAAGTGGCTGATCTCAGCCACCGCGAAAATGACATCAAAAACGCCATTAACCTGATGTTCTGGGGAATAT
AAATGTCAGGCTCCCTTATACACAGCCAGTCTGCAGGTCGACCATAGTGACTGGATATGTTGTGTTTTAC
AGTATTATGTAGTCTGTTTTTTATGCAAAATCTAATTTAATATATTGATATTTATATCATTTTACGTTTC
TCGTTCAGCTTTCTTGTACAAAGTGGTGACGTAAGCTAGAGGGCCCGCGGTTCGAAGGTAAGCCTATCCC
TAACCCTCTCCTCGGTCTCGATTCTACGCGTACCGGTCATCATCACCATCACCATTGAGTTTATCTGACT
AAATCTTAGTTTGTATTGTCATGTTTTAATACAATATGTTATGTTTAAATATGTTTTTAATAAATTTTAT
AAAATAATTTCAACTTTTATTGTAACAACATTGTCCATTTACACACTCCTTTCAAGCGCGTGGGATCGAT
GCTCACTCAAAGGCGGTAATACGGTTATCCACAGAATCAGGGGATAACGCAGGAAAGAACATGTGAGCAA
AAGGCCAGCAAAAGGCCAGGAACCGTAAAAAGGCCGCGTTGCTGGCGTTTTTCCATAGGCTCCGCCCCCC
TGACGAGCATCACAAAAATCGACGCTCAAGTCAGAGGTGGCGAAACCCGACAGGACTATAAAGATACCAG
GCGTTTCCCCCTGGAAGCTCCCTCGTGCGCTCTCCTGTTCCGACCCTGCCGCTTACCGGATACCTGTCCG
CCTTTCTCCCTTCGGGAAGCGTGGCGCTTTCTCATAGCTCACGCTGTAGGTATCTCAGTTCGGTGTAGGT
CGTTCGCTCCAAGCTGGGCTGTGTGCACGAACCCCCCGTTCAGCCCGACCGCTGCGCCTTATCCGGTAAC
TATCGTCTTGAGTCCAACCCGGTAAGACACGACTTATCGCCACTGGCAGCAGCCACTGGTAACAGGATTA
GCAGAGCGAGGTATGTAGGCGGTGCTACAGAGTTCTTGAAGTGGTGGCCTAACTACGGCTACACTAGAAG
AACAGTATTTGGTATCTGCGCTCTGCTGAAGCCAGTTACCTTCGGAAAAAGAGTTGGTAGCTCTTGATCC
GGCAAACAAACCACCGCTGGTAGCGGTGGTTTTTTTGTTTGCAAGCAGCAGATTACGCGCAGAAAAAAAG
GATCTCAAGAAGATCCTTTGATCTTTTCTACGGGGTCTGACGCTCAGTGGAACGAAAACTCACGTTAAGG
GATTTTGGTCATGCGAAACACGCACGGCGCGCGCACGCAGCTTAGCACAAACGCGTCGTTGCAGAGTTTC
GAATCCGTTAGCGAGGTGCCGCCGGCTTCCATTCAGGTCGAGGTGGCCCGGCTCCATGCACCGCGACGCA
ACGCGGGGAGGCAGACAAGGTATAGGGCGGCGCCTACAATCCATGCCAACCCGTTCCATGTGCTCGCCGA
GGCGGCATAAATCGCCGTGACGATCAGCGGTCCAATGATCGAAGTTAGGCTGGTAAGAGCCGCGAGCGAT
CCTTGAAGCTGTCCCTGATGGTCGTCATCTACCTGCCTGGACAGCATGGCCTGCAACGCGGGCATCCCGA
TGCCGCCGGAAGCGAGAAGAATCATAATGGGGAAGGCCATCCAGCCTCGCGTCGCGAACGCCAGCAAGAC
GTAGCCCAGCGCGTCGGCCGCCATGCCGGCGATAATGGCCTGCTTCTCGCCGAAACGTTTGGTGGCGGGA
CCAGTGACGAAGGCTTGAGCGAGGGCGTGCAAGATTCCGAATACCGCAAGCGACAGGCCGATCATCGTCG
CGCTCCAGCGAAAGCGGTCCTCGCCGAAAATGACCCAGAGCGCTGCCGGCACCTGTCCTACGAGTTGCAT
GATAAAGAAGACAGTCATAAGTGCGGCGACGATAGTCATGCCCCGCGCCCACCGGAAGGAGCTGACTGGG
TTGAAGGCTCTCAAGGGCATCGGTCGACGCTCTCCCTTATGCGACTCCTGCATTAGGAAGCAGCCCAGTA
GTAGGTTGAGGCCGTTGAGCACCGCCGCCGCAAGGAATGGTGCATGCAAGGAGATGGCGCCCAACAGTCC
CCCGGCCACGGGGCCTGCCACCATACCCACGCCGAAACAAGCGCTCATGAGCCCGAAGTGGCGAGCCCGA
TCTTCCCCATCGGTGATGTCGGCGATATAGGCGCCAGCAACCGCACCTGTGGCGCCGGTGATGCCGGCCA
CGATGCGTCCGGCGTAGAGGATCCACAGGACGGGTGTGGTCGCCATGATCGCGTAGTCGATAGTGGCTCC
AAGTAGCGAAGCGAGCAGGACTGGGCGGCGGCCAAAGCGGTCGGACAGTGCTCCGAGAACGGGTGCGCAT
AGAAATTGCATCAACGCATATAGCGCTAGCAGCACGCCATAGTGACTGGCGATGCTGTCGGAATGGACGA
TATCCCGCAAGAGGCCCGGCAGTACCGGCATAACCAAGCCTATGCCTACAGCATCCAGGGTGACGGTGCC
GAGGATGACGATGAGCGCATTGTTAGATTTCATAGATCT
Features (pLannotate 1.2.2; 16 found; start..end, strand, type, name):
      1..548     +  promoter       OpIE-2 promoter: immediate-early gene 2 from the Orgyia pseudotsugata multicapsid nucleopolyhedrovirus; strong constitutive baculovirus promoter for insect cell expression
    609..629     +  misc_feature   MCS (fragment): pBluescript multiple cloning site
    636..725     +  CDS            3xHA: three tandem HA epitope tags
    753..1193    +  CDS            GAL4 DNA binding domain: DNA binding domain of the GAL4 transcriptional activator; Saccharomyces cerevisiae GAL4 (truncated)
   1194..1318    +  protein_bind   attR1: mutant version of attR; recombination site for the Gateway® LR reaction LR Clonase™
   1343..1373    +  promoter       lac UV5 promoter: E. coli lac promoter with an "up" mutation
   1397..1426    +  promoter       cat promoter (fragment): promoter of the E. coli cat gene encoding chloramphenicol acetyltransferase
   1427..2107    +  CDS            CmR: chloramphenicol acetyltransferase confers resistance to chloramphenicol
   2264..2422    +  CDS            ccdA (fragment): CCDA_ECO57 - Also known as H, letA. Experimental evidence at protein level: Swiss-Prot protein existence level 1. Antitoxin component of a type II toxin-antitoxin (TA) system which inhibits the post-segregational killing (PSK) of plasmid-free cells, also referred to as a plasmid addiction system. Binds to and blocks the activity of CcdB; will also remove bound CcdB protein from the CcdB-GyrA complex by forming a CcdA-CcdB complex, a process termed rejuvenation. Functions as a transcriptional corepressor for the ccdAB operon, repression also requires CcdB (By similarity). From Escherichia coli
   2427..2732    +  CDS            ccdB: CcdB, a bacterial toxin that poisons DNA gyrase; ccdB; Plasmids containing the ccdB gene cannot be propagated in standard E. coli strains.
   2773..2897    -  protein_bind   attR2: mutant version of attR; recombination site for the Gateway® LR reaction LR Clonase™
   2927..2968    +  CDS            V5 tag: epitope tag from simian virus 5
   3013..3142    +  polyA_signal   OpIE-2 poly(A) signal: immediate-early gene 2 from the Orgyia pseudotsugata multicapsid nucleopolyhedrovirus; baculovirus polyadenylation signal
   3270..3858    -  rep_origin     ori: high-copy-number ColE1/pMB1/pBR322/pUC origin of replication
   3933..3983    +  promoter       OpIE-1 promoter (fragment): immediate-early gene 1 from the Orgyia pseudotsugata multicapsid nucleopolyhedrovirus; moderate constitutive baculovirus promoter for insect cell expression
   4023..5213    -  CDS            TcR: tetracycline efflux protein; tet; confers resistance to tetracycline
