[The description below was written by a language model from this plasmid's Addgene catalogue record and pLannotate feature annotations shown in this document.]
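Description:
pIE2-DBD is an insect-cell expression plasmid built on the Invitrogen pIZT backbone and configured as a Gateway destination vector. It serves as the "bait" vector of a two-hybrid system designed to test protein interactions in cultured insect cells. Expression is driven by the OpIE-2 promoter, a strong constitutive immediate-early baculovirus promoter from Orgyia pseudotsugata nucleopolyhedrovirus. Transcripts are terminated by the matching OpIE-2 polyadenylation signal, so no baculovirus infection is needed for expression.

Downstream of the promoter lies a reading frame that begins with a 3xHA epitope tag and continues into the DNA-binding domain of the Saccharomyces cerevisiae GAL4 transcriptional activator. This runs directly into a Gateway cassette flanked by attR1 and attR2. The cassette carries a chloramphenicol resistance gene, a ccdA fragment and the ccdB gyrase toxin gene. An LR recombination with an entry clone replaces the cassette with a gene of interest, producing a 3xHA–GAL4 DBD–protein fusion. ccdB counter-selects against unrecombined vector in ordinary E. coli strains. A V5 tag sequence is annotated just after attR2, although the record does not say whether it is meant to be read in frame with inserted genes.

In bacteria the plasmid replicates from a high-copy ColE1/pUC-type origin and is selected with chloramphenicol and tetracycline, the latter through a tetracycline efflux gene on the backbone. Because of ccdB, the empty vector must be kept in a ccdB-tolerant strain. Only a short fragment of the OpIE-1 promoter is annotated, and no insect-cell selection marker appears in the feature table. The annotated sequence record is 5,219 nt long.
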