Addgene plasmid #21602: pIE2-DBD
Depositing lab: Takahiro Kusakabe. Depositing organization: Kyushu University. Publication: Analysis of protein interactions with two-hybrid system in cultured insect cells. Mon H, Sugahara R, Hong SM, Lee JM, Kamachi Y, Kawaguchi Y, Kusakabe T. Anal Biochem. 2009 Sep 15;392(2):180-2. doi: 10.1016/j.ab.2009.05.033. PubMed 19481053.
Backbone
  Vector backbone: pIZT
  Backbone manufacturer: Invitrogen
  Backbone size w/o insert (bp): 4628
  Vector type: Insect Expression ; Gateway Destination Vector
Growth in bacteria
  Bacterial resistance: Chloramphenicol and Tetracycline, 25 & 10 μg/mL
  Growth temperature: 37°C
  Growth strain: ccdB Survival
  Growth instructions: DB3.1
  Copy number: High Copy
Gene/Insert
  Gene/Insert name: GAL4 DBD (alt name: GAL4 DNA binding domain)
  Species: S. cerevisiae (budding yeast)
  Insert size (bp): 591
  GenBank ID: NP_015076
  Entrez Gene: GAL4 (a.k.a. YPL248C, GAL81)
  Tag / fusion protein: 3xHA (N terminal on backbone); Gateway destination cassette (C terminal on backbone)
  Cloning method: Gateway Cloning
  Sequencing primers: 5′ TTATCGCGCCTATAAATACAGCCCGCAAC; 3′ CACGCGCTTGAAAGGAGTGTGTAAATGGAC
Terms and licenses: Academic/Nonprofit Terms; Industry Terms: Not Available to Industry
How to cite: pIE2-DBD was a gift from Takahiro Kusakabe (Addgene plasmid # 21602 ; http://n2t.net/addgene:21602 ; RRID:Addgene_21602)
