>Addgene plasmid #21602 | pIE2-DBD | addgene partial sequence | sequence record 66819 | OpIE2-fwd 5'-CGCAACGATCTGGTAAACAC-3'
GTTCGAATTTAAAGCTTGGTACCGAGATCGAGGCCTGTCTAGAGAAGCTCCGCCACCATGGATCTCCACC
GCGGTGGAGGCCGCATCTTTTACCCATACGATGTTCCTGACTATGCGGGCTATCCCTATGACGTCCCGGA
CTATGCAGGATCCTATCCATATGACGTTCCAGATTACGCTGCTCATGGCGGACACCGGTATACTAGTATG
AAGCTACTGTCTTCTATCGAACAAGCATGCGATATTTGCCGACTTAAAAAGCTCAAGTGCTCCAAAGAAA
AACCGAAGTGCGCCAAGTGTCTGAAGAACAACTGGGAGTGTCGCTACTCTCCCAAAACCAAAAGGTCTCC
GCTGACTAGGGCACATCTGACAGAAGTGGAATCAAGGCTAGAAAGACTGGAACAGCTATTTCTACTGATT
TTTCCTCGAGAAGACCTTGACATGATTTTGAAAATGGATTCTTTACAGGATATAAAAGCATTGTTAACAG
GATTATTTGTACAAGATAATGTGAATAAAGATGCCGTCACAGATAGATTGGCTTCAGTGGAGACTGATAT
GCCTCTAACATTGAGACAGCATAGAATAAGTGCGACATCATCATCGGAAGAGAGTAGTAACAAAGGTCAA
AGACAGTTGACTGTATCGACAAGTTTGTACAAAAAAGCTGAACGAGAAACGTAAAATGATATAAATATCA
ATATATTAAATTAGATTTTGCATAAAAAACAGACTACATAATACTGTAAAACACAACATATCCAGTCACT
ATGGCGGCCGCATTAGGCACCCCAGGCTTTACACTTTATGCTTCCGGCTCGTATAATGTGTGGATTTTGA
GTTAGGATCCGTCGAGATTTTCAGGAGCTAAGGAAGCTAAAATGGAGAAAAAAATCACTGGATATACC
