>Addgene plasmid #21602 | pIE2-DBD | addgene partial sequence | sequence record 66820 | pBR322ori-F 5'-GGGAAACGCCTGGTATCTTT-3'
CCACCTCTGACTTGAGCGTCGATTTTTGTGATGCTCGTCAGGGGGGCGGAGCCTATGGAAAAACGCCAGC
AACGCGGCCTTTTTACGGTTCCTGGCCTTTTGCTGGCCTTTTGCTCACATGTTCTTTCCTGCGTTATCCC
CTGATTCTGTGGATAACCGTATTACCGCCTTTGAGTGAGCATCGATCCCACGCGCTTGAAAGGAGTGTGT
AAATGGACAATGTTGTTACAATAAAAGTTGAAATTATTTTATAAAATTTATTAAAAACATATTTAAACAT
AACATATTGTATTAAAACATGACAATACAAACTAAGATTTAGTCAGATAAACTCAATGGTGATGGTGATG
ATGACCGGTACGCGTAGAATCGAGACCGAGGAGAGGGTTAGGGATAGGCTTACCTTCGAACCGCGGGCCC
TCTAGCTTACGTCACCACTTTGTACAAGAAAGCTGAACGAGAAACGTAAAATGATATAAATATCAATATA
TTAAATTAGATTTTGCATAAAAAACAGACTACATAATACTGTAAAACACAACATATCCAGTCACTATGGT
CGACCTGCAGACTGGCTGTGTATAAGGGAGCCTGACATTTATATTCCCCAGAACATCAGGTTAATGGCGT
TTTTGATGTCATTTTCGCGGTGGCTGAGATCAGCCACTTCTTCCCCGATAACGGAGACCGGCACACTGGC
CATATCGGTGGTCATCATGCGCCAGCTTTCATCCCCGATATGCACCACCGGGTAAAGTTCACGGGGGACT
TTATCTGACAGCAGACGTGCACTGGCCAGGGGGATCACCATCCGTCGCCCGGGC
